>Addgene plasmid #83547 | pILGFP90 | addgene partial sequence | sequence record 161742 | yGFP-R 5'-GCATCACCTTCACCTTCACC-3'
ATCACCATCTAATTCAACCAAAATTGGGACAACACCAGTGAATAATTCTTCACCTTTAGAGGATCCCATG
TTTAGTTAATTATAGTTCGTTGACCATATATTCTAAAAACAAGTACTCCTTAAAAAAAAACCTTGAAGGG
AATAAACAAGTAGAATAGATAGAGAGAAAAATAGAAAATGCAAGAGAATTTATATATTAGAAAGAGAGAA
AGAAAAATGGAAAAAAAAAAATAGGAAAAGCCAGAAATAGCACTAGAAGGAGCGACACCAGAAAAGAAGG
TGATGGAACCAATTTAGCTATATATAGTTAACTACCGGCTCGATCATCTCTGCCTCCAGCATAGTCGAAG
AAGAATTTTTTTTTTCTTGAGGCTTCTGTCAGCAACTCGTATTTTTTCTTTCTTTTTTGGTGAGCCTAAA
AAGTTCCCACGTTCTCTTGTACGACGCCGTCACAAACAACCTTATGGGTAATTTGTCGCGGTCTGGGTGT
ATAAATGTGTGGGTGCAACATGAATGTACGGAGGTAGTTTGCTGATTGGCGGTCTATAGATACCTTGGTT
ATGGCGCCCTCACAGCCGGCAGGGGAAGCGCCTACGCTTGACATCTACTATATGTAAGTATACGGCCCCA
TATATATATATATATATATACATTAAACATTATTGGTAAATACACCAGCAACCGCATGATTGATGTTATG
GTGGAATATAGGTAGCTAAAAAAACTCTACATAACAAAGTGTCGAGCAACCCTTAATATAACTTCGTATA
ATGTATGCTATACGAAGTTATTAGGTCTAGAGATCCCAATACAACAGATCACGTGATCTTTTTGTAAGAT
GAAGTTGAAGTAGTGTTGCACCGTGCCAATGCAGGTGGCTATTAGATTAAATATGTGATTTGTTCTATTA
AGTTTCCTGTATAATTAATGGGGAGCGCTGATTCTCTTTTGGTACGCTTCCCATCCAGCATTTCTGTATC
TTTCACCTTCAACCTTAGGATCTCTACCCTTGG
