>Addgene plasmid #83547 | pILGFP90 | addgene partial sequence | sequence record 161744 | M13-Rev 5'-CAGGAAACAGCTATGACC-3'
TGCATTTAAATCATTACGACCGAGATTCCCGGGTAATAACTGATATAATTAAATTGAAGCTCTAATTTGT
GAGTTTAGTATACATGCATTTACTTATAATACAGTTTTTTAGTTTTGCTGGCCGCATCTTCTCAAATATG
CTTCCCAGCCTGCTTTTCTGTAACGTTCACCCTCTACCTTAGCATCCCTTCCCTTTGCAAATAGTCCTAC
TAGTTTAAGATCTTTTGTACAATTCATCCATACCATGGGTAATACCAGCAGCAGTAACAAATTCTAACAA
GACCATGTGGTCTCTCTTTTCGTTTGGATCTTTGGATAAGGCAGATTGAGTGGATAAGTAATGGTTGTCT
GGTAACAAGACTGGACCATCACCAATTGGAGTATTTTGTTGATAATGGTCAGCTAATTGAACAGAACCAT
CTTCAATGTTGTGTCTAATTTTGAAGTTAACTTTGATACCATTCTTTTGTTTGTCAGCCATGATGTAAAC
ATTGTGAGAGTTATAGTTGTATTCCAATTTGTGACCTAAAATGTTACCATCTTCTTTAAAATCAATACCT
TTTAATTCGATTCTATTAACTAAGGTATCACCTTCAAACTTGACTTCAGCTCTGGTCTTGTAGTTACCGT
CATCTTTGAAAAAAATAGTTCTTTCTTGAACATAACCTTCTGGCATGGCAGACTTGAAAAAGTCATGTTG
TTTCATATGATCTGGGTATCTCGCAAAACATTGAACACCATAACCGAAAGTAGTGACTAAGGTTGGCCAT
GGAACTGGCAATTTACCAGTAGTACAAATAAATTTTAAGGTCAATTTACCGTAAGTAGCATCACCTTCAC
CTTCACCGGAGACAGAAAATTTGTGACCATTAACATCACCATCTAATTCAACCAAAATTGGGACAACACC
AGTGAATAATTCTTCACCTTTAGAGGATCCCATGTTTAGTTAATTATAGTTCGTTGACCATATATTCTAA
AAACAAGTACTCCTTAAAAAAAAACCTTGA
