[The description below was written by a language model from this plasmid's Addgene catalogue record.]
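Description:
pILGFP90 is a yeast expression reporter plasmid built on the pUC19 backbone. In E. coli it is maintained as a high-copy plasmid under ampicillin selection, as expected for a pUC-derived vector with its bacterial origin and beta-lactamase marker. For yeast, it carries the URA3 gene from Kluyveromyces lactis, which serves as an auxotrophic marker that complements uracil auxotrophy in ura3 Saccharomyces cerevisiae strains. A heterologous URA3 has limited homology to the native S. cerevisiae locus, which is a common reason for choosing it. The record lists no yeast origin of replication or centromere and does not say whether the construct is maintained episomally or integrated into the genome, so its mode of maintenance in yeast is not stated.

The payload is a simple promoter-reporter fusion in which the S. cerevisiae TEF2 promoter drives yEGFP, a yeast-optimised enhanced green fluorescent protein. TEF2 encodes translation elongation factor 1-alpha, and its promoter is generally regarded as a strong constitutive element widely used for heterologous expression. Fluorescence from yEGFP provides a quantitative readout of promoter activity. The terminator, the cloning sites and any other regulatory elements are not described.

The stated purpose is to evaluate the expression output of the TEF2 promoter. The associated study compared yeast promoter activities on different carbon substrates and across the diauxic shift, with a view to controlling heterologous gene expression in yeast cell factories. The plasmid is therefore best viewed as a tool for benchmarking TEF2 promoter strength under different growth conditions.
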