Addgene plasmid #83547: pILGFP90
Purpose: Used to evaluate the expression output of TEF2 promoter with yEGFP used as the reporter gene.
Depositing lab: Claudia Vickers. Depositing organization: University of Queensland. Publication: Controlling heterologous gene expression in yeast cell factories on different carbon substrates and across the diauxic shift: a comparison of yeast promoter activities. Peng B, Williams TC, Henry M, Nielsen LK, Vickers CE. Microb Cell Fact. 2015 Jun 26;14:91. doi: 10.1186/s12934-015-0278-5. PubMed 26112740.
Backbone
  Vector backbone: pUC19
  Vector type: Yeast Expression
  Selectable markers: URA3 ; kluyveromyces lactis in S. cerevisiae
Growth in bacteria
  Bacterial resistance: Ampicillin, 100 μg/mL
  Growth temperature: 37°C
  Growth strain: alpha-Select
  Growth instructions: alpha-Select from BIOLINE (Genotype: F- deoR endA1 recA1 relA1 gyrA96 hsdR17(rk-, mk+) supE44 thi-1 phoA Δ(lacZYA-argF)U169 Φ80lacZΔM15 λ-)
  Copy number: High Copy
Gene/Insert
  Gene/Insert name: TEF2 promoter-yEGFP
  Species: S. cerevisiae (budding yeast)
  Promoter: TEF2
  Cloning method: Restriction Enzyme; 5′ cloning site unknown (unknown if destroyed); 3′ cloning site unknown (unknown if destroyed)
  Sequencing primers: 5′ unknown; 3′ yGFP-R
Terms and licenses: Academic/Nonprofit Terms; Industry Terms: Not Available to Industry
How to cite: pILGFP90 was a gift from Claudia Vickers (Addgene plasmid # 83547 ; http://n2t.net/addgene:83547 ; RRID:Addgene_83547)
